>Addgene plasmid #213556 | pLv-EF1a-Parkin(R104A)-A92mKO2 | addgene full sequence | sequence record 420156 | Addgene NGS Result
CGTCTTCACTCGAGGTGCCCGTCAGTGGGCAGAGCGCACATCGCCCACAGTCCCCGAGAAGTTGGGGGGA
GGGGTCGGCAATTGAACCGGTGCCTAGAGAAGGTGGCGCGGGGTAAACTGGGAAAGTGATGTCGTGTACT
GGCTCCGCCTTTTTCCCGAGGGTGGGGGAGAACCGTATATAAGTGCAGTAGTCGCCGTGAACGTTCTTTT
TCGCAACGGGTTTGCCGCCAGAACACAGGTAAGTGCCGTGTGTGGTTCCCGCGGGCCTGGCCTCTTTACG
GGTTATGGCCCTTGCGTGCCTTGAATTACTTCCACCTGGCTGCAGTACGTGATTCTTGATCCCGAGCTTC
GGGTTGGAAGTGGGTGGGAGAGTTCGAGGCCTTGCGCTTAAGGAGCCCCTTCGCCTCGTGCTTGAGTTGA
GGCCTGGCCTGGGCGCTGGGGCCGCCGCGTGCGAATCTGGTGGCACCTTCGCGCCTGTCTCGCTGCTTTC
GATAAGTCTCTAGCCATTTAAAATTTTTGATGACCTGCTGCGACGCTTTTTTTCTGGCAAGATAGTCTTG
TAAATGCGGGCCAAGATCTGCACACTGGTATTTCGGTTTTTGGGGCCGCGGGCGGCGACGGGGCCCGTGC
GTCCCAGCGCACATGTTCGGCGAGGCGGGGCCTGCGAGCGCGGCCACCGAGAATCGGACGGGGGTAGTCT
CAAGCTGGCCGGCCTGCTCTGGTGCCTGGCCTCGCGCCGCCGTGTATCGCCCCGCCCTGGGCGGCAAGGC
TGGCCCGGTCGGCACCAGTTGCGTGAGCGGAAAGATGGCCGCTTCCCGGCCCTGCTGCAGGGAGCTCAAA
ATGGAGGACGCGGCGCTCGGGAGAGCGGGCGGGTGAGTCACCCACACAAAGGAAAAGGGCCTTTCCGTCC
TCAGCCGTCGCTTCATGTGACTCCACGGAGTACCGGGCGCCGTCCAGGCACCTCGATTAGTTCTCGAGCT
TTTGGAGTACGTCGTCTTTAGGTTGGGGGGAGGGGTTTTATGCGATGGAGTTTCCCCACACTGAGTGGGT
GGAGACTGAAGTTAGGCCAGCTTGGCACTTGATGTAATTCTCCTTGGAATTTGCCCTTTTTGAGTTTGGA
TCTTGGTTCATTCTCAAGCCTCAGACAGTGGTTCAAAGTTTTTTTCTTCCATTTCAGGTGTCGTGAGGAC
GCGTGCCACCATGATAGTGTTTGTCAGGTTCAACTCCAGCCATGGTTTCCCAGTGGAGGTCGATTCTGAC
ACCAGCATCTTCCAGCTCAAGGAGGTGGTTGCTAAGCGACAGGGGGTTCCGGCTGACCAGTTGCGTGTGA
TTTTCGCAGGGAAGGAGCTGAGGAATGACTGGACTGTGCAGAATTGTGACCTGGATCAGCAGAGCATTGT
TCACATTGTGCAGAGACCGTGGAGAAAAGGTCAAGAAATGAATGCAACTGGAGGCGACGACCCCAGAAAC
GCGGCGGGTGCTGGTTCTGGCGTGAGCGTGATCAAGCCCGAGATGAAGATGAGGTACTACATGGACGGCT
CCGTCAATGGGCATGAGTTCACAATCGAGGGTGAGGGCACAGGCAGACCTTACGAGGGACATCAGGAGAT
GACACTGCGCGTCACAATGGCCGAGGGCGGGCCAATGCCTTTCGCCTTCGACCTGGTGTCCCACGTGTTC
TGTTACGGCCACAGAGTTTTTACCAAGTACCCAGAAGAGATCCCAGACTATTTCAAGCAGGCCTTTCCTG
AGGGCCTGTCCTGGGAGAGGTCCCTGGAGTTCGAGGACGGCGGCTCCGCCTCCGTGAGCGCCCACATCAG
CCTGAGGGGCAACACCTTCTACCACAAGTCCAAGTTCACCGGCGTGAACTTCCCCGCCGACGGCCCCATC
ATGCAGAACCAGAGCGTGGACTGGGAGCCCTCCACCGAGAAGATCACCGCCAGCGACGGCGTGCTGAAGG
GCGACGTGACCATGTACCTGAAGCTGGAGGGCGGCGGCAACCACAAGTGCCAGATGAAGACCACCTACAA
GGCCGCCAAGGAGATCCTGGAGATGCCCGGCGACCACTACATCGGCCACAGGCTGGTGAGGAAGACCGAG
GGCAACATCACCGAGCAGGTGGAGGACGCCGTGGCCCACTCAGCAGGATCAGGAGGTGGAGGCTGTGAGC
GGGAGCCCCAGAGCTTGACTGCGGTGGACCTCAGCAGCTCAGTCCTCCCAGGAGACTCTGTGGGGCTGGC
TGTCATTCTGCACACTGACAGCAGGAAGGACTCACCACCAGCTGGAAGTCCAGCAGGTAGATCAATCTAC
AACAGCTTTTATGTGTATTGCAAAGGCCCCTGTCAAAGAGTGCAGCCGGGAAAACTCAGGGTACAGTGCA
GCACCTGCAGGCAGGCAACGCTCACCTTGACCCAGGGTCCATCTTGCTGGGATGATGTTTTAATTCCAAA
CCGGATGAGTGGTGAATGCCAATCCCCACACTGCCCTGGGACTAGTGCAGAATTTTTCTTTAAATGTGGA
GCACACCCCACCTCTGACAAGGAAACATCAGTAGCTTTGCACCTGATCGCAACAAATAGTCGGAACATCA
CTTGCATTACGTGCACAGACGTCAGGAGCCCCGTCCTGGTTTTCCAGTGCAACTCCCGCCACGTGATTTG
CTTAGACTGTTTCCACTTATACTGTGTGACAAGACTCAATGATCGGCAGTTTGTCCACGACCCTCAGCTT
GGCTACTCCCTGCCTTGTGTGGCTGGCTGTCCCAACTCCTTGATTAAAGAGCTCCATCACTTCAGGATTC
TGGGAGAAGAGCAGTACAACCGGTACCAGCAGTATGGTGCAGAGGAGTGTGTCCTGCAGATGGGGGGCGT
GTTATGCCCCCGCCCTGGCTGTGGAGCGGGGCTGCTGCCGGAGCCTGACCAGAGGAAAGTCACCTGCGAA
GGGGGCAATGGCCTGGGCTGTGGGTTTGCCTTCTGCCGGGAATGTAAAGAAGCGTACCATGAAGGGGAGT
GCAGTGCCGTATTTGAAGCCTCAGGAACAACTACTCAGGCCTACAGAGTCGATGAAAGAGCCGCCGAGCA
GGCTCGTTGGGAAGCAGCCTCCAAAGAAACCATCAAGAAAACCACCAAGCCCTGTCCCCGCTGCCATGTA
CCAGTGGAAAAAAATGGAGGCTGCATGCACATGAAGTGTCCGCAGCCCCAGTGCAGGCTCGAGTGGTGCT
GGAACTGTGGCTGCGAGTGGAACCGCGTCTGCATGGGGGACCACTGGTTCGACGTGTAAGATCCAATGCA
TCGCGTCTGGAACAATCAACCTCTGGATTACAAAATTTGTGAAAGATTGACTGGTATTCTTAACTATGTT
GCTCCTTTTACGCTATGTGGATACGCTGCTTTAATGCCTTTGTATCATGCTATTGCTTCCCGTATGGCTT
TCATTTTCTCCTCCTTGTATAAATCCTGGTTGCTGTCTCTTTATGAGGAGTTGTGGCCCGTTGTCAGGCA
ACGTGGCGTGGTGTGCACTGTGTTTGCTGACGCAACCCCCACTGGTTGGGGCATTGCCACCACCTGTCAG
CTCCTTTCCGGGACTTTCGCTTTCCCCCTCCCTATTGCCACGGCGGAACTCATCGCCGCCTGCCTTGCCC
GCTGCTGGACAGGGGCTCGGCTGTTGGGCACTGACAATTCCGTGGTGTTGTCGGGGAAGCTGACGTCCTT
TCCATGGCTGCTCGCCTGTGTTGCCACCTGGATTCTGCGCGGGACGTCCTTCTGCTACGTCCCTTCGGCC
CTCAATCCAGCGGACCTTCCTTCCCGCGGCCTGCTGCCGGCTCTGCGGCCTCTTCCGCGTCTTCGCCTTC
GCCCTCAGACGAGTCGGATCTCCCTTTGGGCCGCCTCCCCGCCTGGAATTAATTCTGCAGTCGAGACCTA
GAAAAACATGGAGCAATCACAAGTAGCAATACAGCAGCTACCAATGCTGATTGTGCCTGGCTAGAAGCAC
AAGAGGAGGAGGAGGTGGGTTTTCCAGTCACACCTCAGGTACCTTTAAGACCAATGACTTACAAGGCAGC
TGTAGATCTTAGCCACTTTTTAAAAGAAAAGAGGGGACTGGAAGGGCTAATTCACTCCCAACGAAGACAA
GATATCCTTGATCTGTGGATCTACCACACACAAGGCTACTTCCCTGATTAGCAGAACTACACACCAGGGC
CAGGGGTCAGATATCCACTGACCTTTGGATGGTGCTACAAGCTAGTACCAGTTGAGCCAGATAAGGTAGA
AGAGGCCAATAAAGGAGAGAACACCAGCTTGTTACACCCTGTGAGCCTGCATGGGATGGATGACCCGGAG
AGAGAAGTGTTAGAGTGGAGGTTTGACAGCCGCCTAGCATTTCATCACGTGGCCCGAGAGCTGCATCCGG
AGTACTTCAAGAACTGCTGATATCGAGCTTGCTACAAGGGACTTTCCGCTGGGGACTTTCCAGGGAGGCG
TGGCCTGGGCGGGACTGGGGAGTGGCGAGCCCTCAGATCCTGCATATAAGCAGCTGCTTTTTGCCTGTAC
TGGGTCTCTCTGGTTAGACCAGATCTGAGCCTGGGAGCTCTCTGGCTAACTAGGGAACCCACTGCTTAAG
CCTCAATAAAGCTTGCCTTGAGTGCTTCAAGTAGTGTGTGCCCGTCTGTTGTGTGACTCTGGTAACTAGA
GATCCCTCAGACCCTTTTAGTCAGTGTGGAAAATCTCTAGCAGTAGTAGTTCATGTCATCTTATTATTCA
GTATTTATAACTTGCAAAGAAATGAATATCAGAGAGTGAGAGGCCTTGACATTGCTAGCGTTTACCGTCG
ACCTCTAGCTAGAGCTTGGCGTAATCATGGTCATAGCTGTTTCCTGTGTGAAATTGTTATCCGCTCACAA
TTCCACACAACATACGAGCCGGAAGCATAAAGTGTAAAGCCTGGGGTGCCTAATGAGTGAGCTAACTCAC
ATTAATTGCGTTGCGCTCACTGCCCGCTTTCCAGTCGGGAAACCTGTCGTGCCAGCTGCATTAATGAATC
GGCCAACGCGCGGGGAGAGGCGGTTTGCGTATTGGGCGCTCTTCCGCTTCCTCGCTCACTGACTCGCTGC
GCTCGGTCGTTCGGCTGCGGCGAGCGGTATCAGCTCACTCAAAGGCGGTAATACGGTTATCCACAGAATC
AGGGGATAACGCAGGAAAGAACATGTGAGCAAAAGGCCAGCAAAAGGCCAGGAACCGTAAAAAGGCCGCG
TTGCTGGCGTTTTTCCATAGGCTCCGCCCCCCTGACGAGCATCACAAAAATCGACGCTCAAGTCAGAGGT
GGCGAAACCCGACAGGACTATAAAGATACCAGGCGTTTCCCCCTGGAAGCTCCCTCGTGCGCTCTCCTGT
TCCGACCCTGCCGCTTACCGGATACCTGTCCGCCTTTCTCCCTTCGGGAAGCGTGGCGCTTTCTCATAGC
TCACGCTGTAGGTATCTCAGTTCGGTGTAGGTCGTTCGCTCCAAGCTGGGCTGTGTGCACGAACCCCCCG
TTCAGCCCGACCGCTGCGCCTTATCCGGTAACTATCGTCTTGAGTCCAACCCGGTAAGACACGACTTATC
GCCACTGGCAGCAGCCACTGGTAACAGGATTAGCAGAGCGAGGTATGTAGGCGGTGCTACAGAGTTCTTG
AAGTGGTGGCCTAACTACGGCTACACTAGAAGAACAGTATTTGGTATCTGCGCTCTGCTGAAGCCAGTTA
CCTTCGGAAAAAGAGTTGGTAGCTCTTGATCCGGCAAACAAACCACCGCTGGTAGCGGTGGTTTTTTTGT
TTGCAAGCAGCAGATTACGCGCAGAAAAAAAGGATCTCAAGAAGATCCTTTGATCTTTTCTACGGGGTCT
GACGCTCAGTGGAACGAAAACTCACGTTAAGGGATTTTGGTCATGAGATTATCAAAAAGGATCTTCACCT
AGATCCTTTTAAATTAAAAATGAAGTTTTAAATCAATCTAAAGTATATATGAGTAAACTTGGTCTGACAG
TTACCAATGCTTAATCAGTGAGGCACCTATCTCAGCGATCTGTCTATTTCGTTCATCCATAGTTGCCTGA
CTCCCCGTCGTGTAGATAACTACGATACGGGAGGGCTTACCATCTGGCCCCAGTGCTGCAATGATACCGC
GAGACCCACGCTCACCGGCTCCAGATTTATCAGCAATAAACCAGCCAGCCGGAAGGGCCGAGCGCAGAAG
TGGTCCTGCAACTTTATCCGCCTCCATCCAGTCTATTAATTGTTGCCGGGAAGCTAGAGTAAGTAGTTCG
CCAGTTAATAGTTTGCGCAACGTTGTTGCCATTGCTACAGGCATCGTGGTGTCACGCTCGTCGTTTGGTA
TGGCTTCATTCAGCTCCGGTTCCCAACGATCAAGGCGAGTTACATGATCCCCCATGTTGTGCAAAAAAGC
GGTTAGCTCCTTCGGTCCTCCGATCGTTGTCAGAAGTAAGTTGGCCGCAGTGTTATCACTCATGGTTATG
GCAGCACTGCATAATTCTCTTACTGTCATGCCATCCGTAAGATGCTTTTCTGTGACTGGTGAGTACTCAA
CCAAGTCATTCTGAGAATAGTGTATGCGGCGACCGAGTTGCTCTTGCCCGGCGTCAATACGGGATAATAC
CGCGCCACATAGCAGAACTTTAAAAGTGCTCATCATTGGAAAACGTTCTTCGGGGCGAAAACTCTCAAGG
ATCTTACCGCTGTTGAGATCCAGTTCGATGTAACCCACTCGTGCACCCAACTGATCTTCAGCATCTTTTA
CTTTCACCAGCGTTTCTGGGTGAGCAAAAACAGGAAGGCAAAATGCCGCAAAAAAGGGAATAAGGGCGAC
ACGGAAATGTTGAATACTCATACTCTTCCTTTTTCAATATTATTGAAGCATTTATCAGGGTTATTGTCTC
ATGAGCGGATACATATTTGAATGTATTTAGAAAAATAAACAAATAGGGGTTCCGCGCACATTTCCCCGAA
AAGTGCCACCTGACGTCGACGGATCGGGAGATCAACTTGTTTATTGCAGCTTATAATGGTTACAAATAAA
GCAATAGCATCACAAATTTCACAAATAAAGCATTTTTTTCACTGCATTCTAGTTGTGGTTTGTCCAAACT
CATCAATGTATCTTATCATGTCTGGATCAACTGGATAACTCAAGCTAACCAAAATCATCCCAAACTTCCC
ACCCCATACCCTATTACCACTGCCAATTACCTGTGGTTTCATTTACTCTAAACCTGTGATTCCTCTGAAT
TATTTTCATTTTAAAGAAATTGTATTTGTTAAATATGTACTACAAACTTAGTAGTTGGAAGGGCTAATTC
ACTCCCAAAGAAGACAAGATATCCTTGATCTGTGGATCTACCACACACAAGGCTACTTCCCTGATTAGCA
GAACTACACACCAGGGCCAGGGGTCAGATATCCACTGACCTTTGGATGGTGCTACAAGCTAGTACCAGTT
GAGCCAGATAAGGTAGAAGAGGCCAATAAAGGAGAGAACACCAGCTTGTTACACCCTGTGAGCCTGCATG
GGATGGATGACCCGGAGAGAGAAGTGTTAGAGTGGAGGTTTGACAGCCGCCTAGCATTTCATCACGTGGC
CCGAGAGCTGCATCCGGAGTACTTCAAGAACTGCTGATATCGAGCTTGCTACAAGGGACTTTCCGCTGGG
GACTTTCCAGGGAGGCGTGGCCTGGGCGGGACTGGGGAGTGGCGAGCCCTCAGATCCTGCATATAAGCAG
CTGCTTTTTGCCTGTACTGGGTCTCTCTGGTTAGACCAGATCTGAGCCTGGGAGCTCTCTGGCTAACTAG
GGAACCCACTGCTTAAGCCTCAATAAAGCTTGCCTTGAGTGCTTCAAGTAGTGTGTGCCCGTCTGTTGTG
TGACTCTGGTAACTAGAGATCCCTCAGACCCTTTTAGTCAGTGTGGAAAATCTCTAGCAGTGGCGCCCGA
ACAGGGACTTGAAAGCGAAAGGGAAACCAGAGGAGCTCTCTCGACGCAGGACTCGGCTTGCTGAAGCGCG
CACGGCAAGAGGCGAGGGGCGGCGACTGGTGAGTACGCCAAAAATTTTGACTAGCGGAGGCTAGAAGGAG
AGAGATGGGTGCGAGAGCGTCAGTATTAAGCGGGGGAGAATTAGATCGCGATGGGAAAAAATTCGGTTAA
GGCCAGGGGGAAAGAAAAAATATAAATTAAAACATATAGTATGGGCAAGCAGGGAGCTAGAACGATTCGC
AGTTAATCCTGGCCTGTTAGAAACATCAGAAGGCTGTAGACAAATACTGGGACAGCTACAACCATCCCTT
CAGACAGGATCAGAAGAACTTAGATCATTATATAATACAGTAGCAACCCTCTATTGTGTGCATCAAAGGA
TAGAGATAAAAGACACCAAGGAAGCTTTAGACAAGATAGAGGAAGAGCAAAACAAAAGTAAGACCACCGC
ACAGCAAGCGGCCGGCCGCTGATCTTCAGACCTGGAGGAGGAGATATGAGGGACAATTGGAGAAGTGAAT
TATATAAATATAAAGTAGTAAAAATTGAACCATTAGGAGTAGCACCCACCAAGGCAAAGAGAAGAGTGGT
GCAGAGAGAAAAAAGAGCAGTGGGAATAGGAGCTTTGTTCCTTGGGTTCTTGGGAGCAGCAGGAAGCACT
ATGGGCGCAGCGTCAATGACGCTGACGGTACAGGCCAGACAATTATTGTCTGGTATAGTGCAGCAGCAGA
ACAATTTGCTGAGGGCTATTGAGGCGCAACAGCATCTGTTGCAACTCACAGTCTGGGGCATCAAGCAGCT
CCAGGCAAGAATCCTGGCTGTGGAAAGATACCTAAAGGATCAACAGCTCCTGGGGATTTGGGGTTGCTCT
GGAAAACTCATTTGCACCACTGCTGTGCCTTGGAATGCTAGTTGGAGTAATAAATCTCTGGAACAGATTT
GGAATCACACGACCTGGATGGAGTGGGACAGAGAAATTAACAATTACACAAGCTTAATACACTCCTTAAT
TGAAGAATCGCAAAACCAGCAAGAAAAGAATGAACAAGAATTATTGGAATTAGATAAATGGGCAAGTTTG
TGGAATTGGTTTAACATAACAAATTGGCTGTGGTATATAAAATTATTCATAATGATAGTAGGAGGCTTGG
TAGGTTTAAGAATAGTTTTTGCTGTACTTTCTATAGTGAATAGAGTTAGGCAGGGATATTCACCATTATC
GTTTCAGACCCACCTCCCAACCCCGAGGGGACCCGACAGGCCCGAAGGAATAGAAGAAGAAGGTGGAGAG
AGAGACAGAGACAGATCCATTCGATTAGTGAACGGATCTCGACGGTATCGCCTTTAAAAGAAAAGGGGGG
ATTGGGGGGTACAGTGCAGGGGAAAGAATAGTAGACATAATAGCAACAGACATACAAACTAAAGAATTAC
AAAAACAAATTACAAAAATTCAAAATTTTCGGGTTTATTACAGGGACAGCAGAGATCCAGTTTATCGATG
AGGCCCTTT
Features (pLannotate 1.2.2; 23 found; start..end, strand, type, name):
     27..238     +  promoter       EF-1α core promoter: core promoter for human elongation factor EF-1α
    239..1177    +  intron         EF-1α intron A: intron upstream of the start codon of human EF-1α
   1198..1419    +  CDS            park (fragment): PRKN_DROME - Also known as parkin From Drosophila melanogaster (Fruit fly).
   1492..2142    +  CDS            mKO2: mKO2 is a basic (constitutively fluorescent) orange fluorescent protein published in 2008, derived from Verrillofungia concinna. It has moderate acid sensitivity.
   2317..3270    +  CDS            park (fragment): PRKN_DROME - Also known as parkin From Drosophila melanogaster (Fruit fly).
   3304..3892    +  misc_feature   WPRE: woodchuck hepatitis virus posttranscriptional regulatory element
   3909..4427    +  CDS            nef (fragment): NEF_HV1BR - Experimental evidence at protein level: Swiss-Prot protein existence level 1. Extracellular Nef protein targets CD4(+) T-lymphocytes for apoptosis by interacting with CXCR4 surface receptors (PubMed:14990729). From Human immunodeficiency virus type 1 group M subtype B (isolate BRU/LAI) (HIV-1).
   4475..4732    +  LTR            5' LTR (truncated): truncated 5' long terminal repeat (LTR) from HIV-1
   4884..4900    -  protein_bind   lac operator: The lac repressor binds to the lac operator to inhibit transcription in E. coli. This inhibition can be relieved by adding lactose or isopropyl-β-D-thiogalactopyranoside (IPTG). lac repressor encoded by lacI
   4908..4938    -  promoter       lac promoter: promoter for the E. coli lac operon
   4953..4974    -  protein_bind   CAP binding site: CAP binding activates transcription in the presence of cAMP. E. coli catabolite activator protein
   4987..5079    -  CDS            lacI (fragment): lac repressor; lacI; The lac repressor binds to the lac operator to inhibit transcription in E. coli. This inhibition can be relieved by adding lactose or isopropyl-β-D-thiogalactopyranoside (IPTG).
   5262..5850    -  rep_origin     ori: high-copy-number ColE1/pMB1/pBR322/pUC origin of replication
   6021..6881    -  CDS            AmpR: β-lactamase; bla; confers resistance to ampicillin, carbenicillin, and related antibiotics
   6882..6986    -  promoter       AmpR promoter: bla
   7034..7168    +  polyA_signal   SV40 poly(A) signal: SV40 polyadenylation signal
   7335..7664    +  CDS            nef (fragment): NEF_HV1BR - Experimental evidence at protein level: Swiss-Prot protein existence level 1. Extracellular Nef protein targets CD4(+) T-lymphocytes for apoptosis by interacting with CXCR4 surface receptors (PubMed:14990729). From Human immunodeficiency virus type 1 group M subtype B (isolate BRU/LAI) (HIV-1).
   7712..7969    +  LTR            5' LTR (truncated): truncated 5' long terminal repeat (LTR) from HIV-1
   8016..8141    +  misc_feature   HIV-1 Ψ: packaging signal of human immunodeficiency virus type 1
   8125..8463    +  CDS            HIV-1 gag (fragment): gag protein from human immunodeficiency virus 1; gag
   8638..8871    +  misc_feature   RRE: The Rev response element (RRE) of HIV-1 allows for Rev-dependent mRNA export from the nucleus to the cytoplasm.
   9248..9348    +  CDS            Rev (fragment): human immunodeficiency virus 1 (HIV-1) Rev protein; rev; enhances nuclear export of unspliced and incompletely spliced viral mRNAs
   9363..9478    +  misc_feature   cPPT/CTS: central polypurine tract and central termination sequence of HIV-1 (lacking the first T)
