[The description below was written by a language model from this plasmid's Addgene catalogue record and pLannotate feature annotations shown in this document.]
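Description:
pLv-EF1a-Parkin(R104A)-A92mKO2 is an HIV-1-based lentiviral transfer plasmid for stable expression of a fluorescently tagged human Parkin mutant in mammalian cells. It is propagated in E. coli through a high-copy ColE1/pUC-type origin and selected with ampicillin via the β-lactamase gene. The viral portion of the 9.5 kb sequence contains two HIV-1 LTR-derived regions flanking the Ψ packaging signal with an adjoining gag fragment, the Rev response element for Rev-dependent nuclear export of the genomic RNA, and the cPPT/CTS element that aids nuclear import of the reverse-transcribed genome. A WPRE downstream of the insert enhances transcript stability and expression. Both LTRs are annotated by the software as truncated 5' LTRs with adjacent nef-homologous sequence. The record does not say whether the 3' LTR is self-inactivating, and no mammalian selection marker is annotated.

The payload is driven by the human EF-1α promoter, present as the core promoter plus intron A, which gives strong constitutive expression in many cell types. The open reading frame encodes human Parkin (PRKN/PARK2), the E3 ubiquitin ligase of the PINK1/Parkin mitophagy pathway, carrying an R104A substitution. The orange fluorescent protein mKO2 is inserted internally after alanine 92 rather than fused to a terminus. This matches the feature table, where mKO2 sits between two Parkin fragments. The automated annotation labels those fragments by homology to Drosophila parkin, but the catalogue entry specifies a human insert. The construct allows live imaging of mutant Parkin localisation in transduced cells, and its associated publication concerns the PINK1/Parkin mitophagy decision circuit. The functional consequence of R104A is not stated in the record.
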