Addgene plasmid #213556: pLv-EF1a-Parkin(R104A)-A92mKO2
Purpose: Lentiviral vector for stable expression of R104A Parkin, internally tagged with mKO2
Depositing lab: Steven Altschuler & Lani Wu. Depositing organization: University of California, San Francisco (UCSF). Publication: A PINK1 input threshold arises from positive feedback in the PINK1/Parkin mitophagy decision circuit. Waters CS, Angenent SB, Altschuler SJ, Wu LF. Cell Rep. 2023 Oct 31;42(10):113260. doi: 10.1016/j.celrep.2023.113260. Epub 2023 Oct 17. PubMed 37851575.
Backbone
  Vector backbone: Addgene #85132
  Backbone size w/o insert (bp): 7438
  Vector type: Mammalian Expression, Lentiviral
Growth in bacteria
  Bacterial resistance: Ampicillin, 100 μg/mL
  Growth temperature: 30°C
  Growth strain: NEB Stable
  Copy number: High Copy
Gene/Insert
  Gene/Insert name: Parkin (alt name: PARK2)
  Species: H. sapiens (human)
  Insert size (bp): 2091
  Mutation: R104A mutation in Parkin
  Entrez Gene: PRKN (a.k.a. AR-JP, LPRS2, PARK2, PDJ)
  Promoter: EF1a
  Cloning method: Restriction Enzyme; 5′ cloning site MluI (not destroyed); 3′ cloning site NsiI (not destroyed)
  Sequencing primers: 5′ EF-1a Forward; 3′ WPRE-R
Resource information
  A portion of this plasmid was derived from a plasmid made by: mKO2 from Addgene #83841. Parkin from Addgene #23956.
Terms and licenses: Academic/Nonprofit Terms; Industry Terms: Not Available to Industry
Depositor comments: Parkin Internally tagged with mKO2 following Alanine 92.
How to cite: pLv-EF1a-Parkin(R104A)-A92mKO2 was a gift from Steven Altschuler & Lani Wu (Addgene plasmid # 213556 ; http://n2t.net/addgene:213556 ; RRID:Addgene_213556)
